>Addgene plasmid #166774 | pcDNA3.1-GGamma2-GFP2 | addgene full sequence | sequence record 330993 | Addgene NGS Result
AAGAACATGTGAGCAAAAGGCCAGCAAAAGGCCAGGAACCGTAAAAAGGCCGCGTTGCTGGCGTTTTTCC
ATAGGCTCCGCCCCCCTGACGAGCATCACAAAAATCGACGCTCAAGTCAGAGGTGGCGAAACCCGACAGG
ACTATAAAGATACCAGGCGTTTCCCCCTGGAAGCTCCCTCGTGCGCTCTCCTGTTCCGACCCTGCCGCTT
ACCGGATACCTGTCCGCCTTTCTCCCTTCGGGAAGCGTGGCGCTTTCTCATAGCTCACGCTGTAGGTATC
TCAGTTCGGTGTAGGTCGTTCGCTCCAAGCTGGGCTGTGTGCACGAACCCCCCGTTCAGCCCGACCGCTG
CGCCTTATCCGGTAACTATCGTCTTGAGTCCAACCCGGTAAGACACGACTTATCGCCACTGGCAGCAGCC
ACTGGTAACAGGATTAGCAGAGCGAGGTATGTAGGCGGTGCTACAGAGTTCTTGAAGTGGTGGCCTAACT
ACGGCTACACTAGAAGAACAGTATTTGGTATCTGCGCTCTGCTGAAGCCAGTTACCTTCGGAAAAAGAGT
TGGTAGCTCTTGATCCGGCAAACAAACCACCGCTGGTAGCGGTGGTTTTTTTGTTTGCAAGCAGCAGATT
ACGCGCAGAAAAAAAGGATCTCAAGAAGATCCTTTGATCTTTTCTACGGGGTCTGACGCTCAGTGGAACG
AAAACTCACGTTAAGGGATTTTGGTCATGAGATTATCAAAAAGGATCTTCACCTAGATCCTTTTAAATTA
AAAATGAAGTTTTAAATCAATCTAAAGTATATATGAGTAAACTTGGTCTGACAGTTACCAATGCTTAATC
AGTGAGGCACCTATCTCAGCGATCTGTCTATTTCGTTCATCCATAGTTGCCTGACTCCCCGTCGTGTAGA
TAACTACGATACGGGAGGGCTTACCATCTGGCCCCAGTGCTGCAATGATACCGCGAGACCCACGCTCACC
GGCTCCAGATTTATCAGCAATAAACCAGCCAGCCGGAAGGGCCGAGCGCAGAAGTGGTCCTGCAACTTTA
TCCGCCTCCATCCAGTCTATTAATTGTTGCCGGGAAGCTAGAGTAAGTAGTTCGCCAGTTAATAGTTTGC
GCAACGTTGTTGCCATTGCTACAGGCATCGTGGTGTCACGCTCGTCGTTTGGTATGGCTTCATTCAGCTC
CGGTTCCCAACGATCAAGGCGAGTTACATGATCCCCCATGTTGTGCAAAAAAGCGGTTAGCTCCTTCGGT
CCTCCGATCGTTGTCAGAAGTAAGTTGGCCGCAGTGTTATCACTCATGGTTATGGCAGCACTGCATAATT
CTCTTACTGTCATGCCATCCGTAAGATGCTTTTCTGTGACTGGTGAGTACTCAACCAAGTCATTCTGAGA
ATAGTGTATGCGGCGACCGAGTTGCTCTTGCCCGGCGTCAATACGGGATAATACCGCGCCACATAGCAGA
ACTTTAAAAGTGCTCATCATTGGAAAACGTTCTTCGGGGCGAAAACTCTCAAGGATCTTACCGCTGTTGA
GATCCAGTTCGATGTAACCCACTCGTGCACCCAACTGATCTTCAGCATCTTTTACTTTCACCAGCGTTTC
TGGGTGAGCAAAAACAGGAAGGCAAAATGCCGCAAAAAAGGGAATAAGGGCGACACGGAAATGTTGAATA
CTCATACTCTTCCTTTTTCAATATTATTGAAGCATTTATCAGGGTTATTGTCTCATGAGCGGATACATAT
TTGAATGTATTTAGAAAAATAAACAAATAGGGGTTCCGCGCACATTTCCCCGAAAAGTGCCACCTGACGT
CGACGGATCGGGAGATCTCCCGATCCCCTATGGTGCACTCTCAGTACAATCTGCTCTGATGCCGCATAGT
TAAGCCAGTATCTGCTCCCTGCTTGTGTGTTGGAGGTCGCTGAGTAGTGCGCGAGCAAAATTTAAGCTAC
AACAAGGCAAGGCTTGACCGACAATTGCATGAAGAATCTGCTTAGGGTTAGGCGTTTTGCGCTGCTTCGC
GATGTACGGGCCAGATATACGCGTTGACATTGATTATTGACTAGTTATTAATAGTAATCAATTACGGGGT
CATTAGTTCATAGCCCATATATGGAGTTCCGCGTTACATAACTTACGGTAAATGGCCCGCCTGGCTGACC
GCCCAACGACCCCCGCCCATTGACGTCAATAATGACGTATGTTCCCATAGTAACGCCAATAGGGACTTTC
CATTGACGTCAATGGGTGGAGTATTTACGGTAAACTGCCCACTTGGCAGTACATCAAGTGTATCATATGC
CAAGTACGCCCCCTATTGACGTCAATGACGGTAAATGGCCCGCCTGGCATTATGCCCAGTACATGACCTT
ATGGGACTTTCCTACTTGGCAGTACATCTACGTATTAGTCATCGCTATTACCATGGTGATGCGGTTTTGG
CAGTACATCAATGGGCGTGGATAGCGGTTTGACTCACGGGGATTTCCAAGTCTCCACCCCATTGACGTCA
ATGGGAGTTTGTTTTGGCACCAAAATCAACGGGACTTTCCAAAATGTCGTAACAACTCCGCCCCATTGAC
GCAAATGGGCGGTAGGCGTGTACGGTGGGAGGTCTATATAAGCAGAGCTCTCTGGCTAACTAGAGAACCC
ACTGCTTACTGGCTTATCGAAATTAATACGACTCACTATAGGGAGACCCAAGCTGGCTAGCCACCATGGT
GAGCAAGGGCGAGGAGCTGTTCACCGGGGTGGTGCCCATCCTGGTCGAGCTGGACGGCGACGTAAACGGC
CACAAGTTCAGCGTGTCCGGCGAGGGCGAGGGCGATGCCACCTACGGCAAGCTGACCCTGAAGTTCATCT
GCACCACCGGCAAGCTGCCCGTGCCCTGGCCCACCCTCGTGACCACCCTGAGCTACGGCGTGCAGTGCTT
CAGCCGCTACCCCGACCACATGAAGCAGCACGACTTCTTCAAGTCCGCCATGCCCGAAGGCTACGTCCAG
GAGCGCACCATCTTCTTCAAGGACGACGGCAACTACAAGACCCGCGCCGAGGTGAAGTTCGAGGGCGACA
CCCTGGTGAACCGCATCGAGCTGAAGGGCATCGACTTCAAGGAGGACGGCAACATCCTGGGGCACAAGCT
GGAGTACAACTACAACCCCCACAACGTCTATATCATGGCCGACAAGCAGAAGAACGGCATCAAGGTGAAC
TTCAAGATCCGCCACAACATCGAGGACGGCAGCGTGCAGCTCGCCGACCACTACCAGCAGAACACCCCCA
TCGGCGACGGCCCCGTGCTGCTGCCCGACAACCACTACCTGTTCACCCAGTCCGCCCTGAGCAAAGACCC
CAACGAGAAGCGCGATCACATGGTCCTGCTGGAGTTCGTGACCGCCGCCGGGATCACTCTCGGCATGGAC
GAGCTGTACAAGGGATCCGCCGGTACC
[213 nt withheld, positions 3458-3670]
TAATCTAGAGGGCCCGTTTAAACCCGCTGATCAGCCTCGACTGTGCCTTCTAGTTGCCAGCCATCTGTTG
TTTGCCCCTCCCCCGTGCCTTCCTTGACCCTGGAAGGTGCCACTCCCACTGTCCTTTCCTAATAAAATGA
GGAAATTGCATCGCATTGTCTGAGTAGGTGTCATTCTATTCTGGGGGGTGGGGTGGGGCAGGACAGCAAG
GGGGAGGATTGGGAAGACAATAGCAGGCATGCTGGGGATGCGGTGGGCTCTATGGCTTCTGAGGCGGAAA
GAACCAGCTGGGGCTCTAGGGGGTATCCCC
[124 nt withheld, positions 3981-4104]
C
[91 nt withheld, positions 4106-4196]
A
[49 nt withheld, positions 4198-4246]
CCTTTGACGTTGGAGTCCACGTTCTTT
[37 nt withheld, positions 4274-4310]
ACCCTATCTCGGTCTATTCTTTTGATTTATAAGGGATTTTGCCGATTTCGGCCTATTGGTTAAAAAATGA
GCTGATTTAACAAAAATTTAACGCGAATTAATTCTGTGGAATGTGTGTCAGTTAGGGTGTGGAAAGTCCC
CAGGCTCCCCAGCAGGCAGAAGTATGCAAAGCATGCATCTCAATTAGTCAGCAACCAGGTGTGGAAAGTC
CCCAGGCTCCCCAGCAGGCAGAAGTATGCAAAGCATGCATCTCAATTAGTCAGCAACCATAGTCCCGCCC
CTAACTCCGCCCATCCCGCCCCTAACTCCGCCCAGTTCCGCCCATTCTCCGCCCCATGGCTGACTAATTT
TTTTTATTTATGCAGAGGCCGAGGCCGCCTCTGCCTCTGAGCTATTCCAGAAGTAGTGAGGAGGCTTTTT
TGGAGGCCTAGGCTTTTGCAAAAAGCTCCCGGGAGCTTGTATATCCATTTTCGGATCTGATCAGCACGTG
ATGAAAAAGCCTGAACTCACCGCGACGTCTGTCGAGAAGTTTCTGATCGAAAAGTTCGACAGCGTCTCCG
ACCTGATGCAGCTCTCGGAGGGCGAAGAATCTCGTGCTTTCAGCTTCGATGTAGGAGGGCGTGGATATGT
CCTGCGGGTAAATAGCTGCGCCGATGGTTTCTACAAAGATCGTTATGTTTATCGGCACTTTGCATCGGCC
GCGCTCCCGATTCCGGAAGTGCTTGACATTGGGGAATTCAGCGAGAGCCTGACCTATTGCATCTCCCGCC
GTGCACAGGGTGTCACGTTGCAAGACCTGCCTGAAACCGAACTGCCCGCTGTTCTGCAGCCGGTCGCGGA
GGCCATGGATGCGATCGCTGCGGCCGATCTTAGCCAGACGAGCGGGTTCGGCCCATTCGGACCGCAAGGA
ATCGGTCAATACACTACATGGCGTGATTTCATATGCGCGATTGCTGATCCCCATGTGTATCACTGGCAAA
CTGTGATGGACGACACCGTCAGTGCGTCCGTCGCGCAGGCTCTCGATGAGCTGATGCTTTGGGCCGAGGA
CTGCCCCGAAGTCCGGCACCTCGTGCACGCGGATTTCGGCTCCAACAATGTCCTGACGGACAATGGCCGC
ATAACAGCGGTCATTGACTGGAGCGAGGCGATGTTCGGGGATTCCCAATACGAGGTCGCCAACATCTTCT
TCTGGAGGCCGTGGTTGGCTTGTATGGAGCAGCAGACGCGCTACTTCGAGCGGAGGCATCCGGAGCTTGC
AGGATCGCCGCGGCTCCGGGCGTATATGCTCCGCATTGGTCTTGACCAACTCTATCAGAGCTTGGTTGAC
GGCAATTTCGATGATGCAGCTTGGGCGCAGGGTCGATGCGACGCAATCGTCCGATCCGGAGCCGGGACTG
TCGGGCGTACACAAATCGCCCGCAGAAGCGCGGCCGTCTGGACCGATGGCTGTGTAGAAGTACTCGCCGA
TAGTGGAAACCGACGCCCCAGCACTCGTCCGAGGGCAAAGGAATAGCACGTGCTACGAGATTTCGATTCC
ACCGCCGCCTTCTATGAAAGGTTGGGCTTCGGAATCGTTTTCCGGGACGCCGGCTGGATGATCCTCCAGC
GCGGGGATCTCATGCTGGAGTTCTTCGCCCACCCCAACTTGTTTATTGCAGCTTATAATGGTTACAAATA
AAGCAATAGCATCACAAATTTCACAAATAAAGCATTTTTTTCACTGCATTCTAGTTGTGGTTTGTCCAAA
CTCATCAATGTATCTTATCATGTCTGTATACCGTCGACCTCTAGCTAGAGCTTGGCGTAATCATGGTCAT
AGCTGTTTCCTGTGTGAAATTGTTATCCGCTCACAATTCCACACAACATACGAGCCGGAAGCATAAAGTG
TAAAGCCTGGGGTGCCTAATGAGTGAGCTAACTCACATTAATTGCGTTGCGCTCACTGCCCGCTTTCCAG
TCGGGAAACCTGTCGTGCCAGCTGCATTAATGAATCGGCCAACGCGCGGGGAGAGGCGGTTTGCGTATTG
GGCGCTCTTCCGCTTCCTCGCTCACTGACTCGCTGCGCTCGGTCGTTCGGCTGCGGCGAGCGGTATCAGC
TCACTCAAAGGCGGTAATACGGTTATCCACAGAATCAGGGGATAACGCAGGA
Features (pLannotate 1.2.2; 22 found; start..end, strand, type, name):
     66..654     -  rep_origin     ori: high-copy-number ColE1/pMB1/pBR322/pUC origin of replication
    825..1685    -  CDS            AmpR: β-lactamase; bla; confers resistance to ampicillin, carbenicillin, and related antibiotics
   1686..1790    -  promoter       AmpR promoter: bla
   1849..1901    -  misc_feature   bom (fragment): basis of mobility region from pBR322
   2056..2435    +  enhancer       CMV enhancer: human cytomegalovirus immediate early enhancer
   2436..2639    +  promoter       CMV promoter: human cytomegalovirus (CMV) immediate early promoter
   2635..2668    +  LTR            5' LTR (truncated) (fragment): truncated 5' long terminal repeat (LTR) from HIV-1
   2684..2702    +  promoter       T7 promoter: promoter for bacteriophage T7 RNA polymerase
   2726..3442    +  CDS            EGFP: the original enhanced GFP (Yang et al., 1996) mammalian codon-optimized
   3458..3670    +  CDS            GNG2 (sequence withheld): GBG2_BOVIN - Experimental evidence at protein level: Swiss-Prot protein existence level 1. Guanine nucleotide-binding proteins (G proteins) are involved as a modulator or transducer in various transmembrane signaling systems. The beta and gamma chains are required for the GTPase activity, for replacement of GDP by GTP, and for G protein-effector interaction. From Bos taurus (Bovine).
   3711..3935    +  polyA_signal   bGH poly(A) signal: bovine growth hormone polyadenylation signal
   3939..3960    +  promoter       SV40 promoter (fragment): SV40 enhancer and early promoter
   3981..4409    +  rep_origin     f1 ori (sequence partly withheld): f1 bacteriophage origin of replication; arrow indicates direction of (+) strand synthesis
   4423..4752    +  promoter       SV40 promoter: SV40 enhancer and early promoter
   4801..5826    +  CDS            HygR: aminoglycoside phosphotransferase from E. coli; aph(4)-Ia; confers resistance to hygromycin
   5836..5961    +  CDS            ble (fragment): BLE_KLEPN - Experimental evidence at protein level: Swiss-Prot protein existence level 1. Binding protein with a strong affinity to the bleomycin family of antibiotics. Binds to CL990; an antimitotic-antibiotic compound. From Klebsiella pneumoniae.
   5956..6077    +  polyA_signal   SV40 poly(A) signal: SV40 polyadenylation signal
   6150..6166    -  protein_bind   lac operator: The lac repressor binds to the lac operator to inhibit transcription in E. coli. This inhibition can be relieved by adding lactose or isopropyl-β-D-thiogalactopyranoside (IPTG). lac repressor encoded by lacI
   6174..6204    -  promoter       lac promoter: promoter for the E. coli lac operon
   6219..6240    -  protein_bind   CAP binding site: CAP binding activates transcription in the presence of cAMP. E. coli catabolite activator protein
   6253..6345    -  CDS            lacI (fragment): lac repressor; lacI; The lac repressor binds to the lac operator to inhibit transcription in E. coli. This inhibition can be relieved by adding lactose or isopropyl-β-D-thiogalactopyranoside (IPTG).
   6347..6455    -  rep_origin     RSF ori (fragment): Plasmids containing the RSF 1030 origin of replication can be propagated in E. coli cells that contain additional plasmids with compatible origins.
