[The description below was written by a language model from this plasmid's Addgene catalogue record and pLannotate feature annotations shown in this document.]
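Description:
pcDNA3.1-GGamma2-GFP2 is a mammalian expression plasmid built on the Invitrogen pcDNA3.1 backbone in its hygromycin-selectable form. It is propagated in E. coli through a high-copy ColE1/pUC-type origin and selected with ampicillin via the β-lactamase gene. An f1 origin is also present. For selection in mammalian cells, an SV40 enhancer/early promoter drives a hygromycin phosphotransferase gene terminated by the SV40 polyadenylation signal. Several short annotated fragments (HIV-1 LTR, ble, lacI, RSF ori, bom) are partial automated matches within backbone sequence and do not appear to be functional elements.

The payload is a fusion of GFP2 to the N-terminus of the human G protein gamma-2 subunit (GNG2), joined by a short GSAG linker. It is transcribed from the CMV immediate-early enhancer/promoter and terminated by the bovine growth hormone polyadenylation signal. A T7 promoter sits just upstream of the coding region. The annotation software labels the fluorescent protein as EGFP and matches the gamma subunit to the bovine GNG2 protein entry. These labels most likely reflect close sequence similarity, since the catalogue record gives the parts as GFP2 and human GNG2.

The construct belongs to the TRUPATH BRET2 biosensor platform, which monitors heterotrimeric G protein dissociation after GPCR activation. In BRET2 systems GFP2 acts as the energy acceptor for a luciferase donor carried on a partner protein, though the record does not describe that donor component. The record calls this Gγ2-GFP2 fusion a "non-optimal" component, implying it is not part of a preferred sensor combination. It was generated under a program that develops research tools for understudied druggable proteins.
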