Addgene plasmid #166774: pcDNA3.1-GGamma2-GFP2
Purpose: Encodes a G gamma subunit containing GFP2 as an "non-optimal" component of a BRET2 biosensor for studying heterotrimeric G protein dissociation
Depositing lab: Bryan Roth. Depositing organization: University of North Carolina at Chapel Hill. Publication: TRUPATH, an open-source biosensor platform for interrogating the GPCR transducerome. Olsen RHJ, DiBerto JF, English JG, Glaudin AM, Krumm BE, Slocum ST, Che T, Gavin AC, McCorvy JD, Roth BL, Strachan RT. Nat Chem Biol. 2020 May 4. pii: 10.1038/s41589-020-0535-8. doi: 10.1038/s41589-020-0535-8. PubMed 32367019.
Backbone
  Vector backbone: pcDNA3.1
  Backbone manufacturer: Invitrogen
  Backbone size w/o insert (bp): 5432
  Vector type: Mammalian Expression
  Selectable markers: Hygromycin
Growth in bacteria
  Bacterial resistance: Ampicillin, 100 μg/mL
  Growth temperature: 37°C
  Growth strain: NEB Stable
  Copy number: High Copy
Gene/Insert
  Gene/Insert name: GGamma2-GFP2 (alt names: GNG2; Green Fluorescent Protein 2)
  Species: H. sapiens (human), Synthetic
  Insert size (bp): 948
  Mutation: Contains an N-terminal GFP2 and GSAG linker
  Entrez Gene: GNG2 (a.k.a. HG3F1)
  Promoter: CMV
  Cloning method: Gibson Cloning
  Sequencing primers: 5′ CGCAAATGGGCGGTAGGCGTG; 3′ TAGAAGGCACAGTCGAGG
Terms and licenses: Academic/Nonprofit Terms; Industry Terms: Not Available to Industry
Depositor comments: These plasmids were generated as part of the Illuminating the Druggable Genome (IDG) program sponsored by the NIH Common Fund. The goal of this program is to identify, gather, and distribute information and resources for proteins that currently are not well-studied yet belong to commonly drug-targeted protein families: protein kinases, non-olfactory G-protein coupled receptors (GPCRs), and ion channels. The IDG program is designed to develop fundamental research tools for understudied proteins, elucidate their function, and disseminate the IDG-related resources and data to the greater scientific community.
How to cite: pcDNA3.1-GGamma2-GFP2 was a gift from Bryan Roth (Addgene plasmid # 166774 ; http://n2t.net/addgene:166774 ; RRID:Addgene_166774)
